Addgene plasmid #39255: pRAJ31
Depositing lab: Alfonso Jaramillo. Depositing organization: Institute of System and Synthetic Biology, iSSB. Publication: De novo automated design of small RNA circuits for engineering synthetic riboregulation in living cells. Rodrigo G, Landrain TE, Jaramillo A. Proc Natl Acad Sci U S A. 2012 Sep 18;109(38):15271-6. Epub 2012 Sep 4. 10.1073/pnas.1203831109 PubMed 22949707.
Backbone
  Vector backbone: pSTC1
  Backbone manufacturer: Jaramillo Lab
  Backbone size w/o insert (bp): 4860
  Total vector size (bp): 5238
  Vector type: Bacterial Expression, Synthetic Biology
Growth in bacteria
  Bacterial resistance: Kanamycin, 50 μg/mL
  Growth temperature: 37°C
  Growth strain: DH5alpha
  Copy number: Low Copy
Gene/Insert
  Gene/Insert name: RAJ31 system
  Promoter: pLlacO-1+pLtetO-1
  Cloning method: Restriction Enzyme; 5′ cloning site BamHI (not destroyed); 3′ cloning site SpeI (destroyed during cloning)
  Sequencing primers: 5′ tgccacctgacgtctaagaa; 3′ attaccgcctttgagtgagc
Resource information
  A portion of this plasmid was derived from a plasmid made by: http://partsregistry.org/Part:pSB4K5
Terms and licenses: Academic/Nonprofit Terms; Industry Terms: Not Available to Industry
How to cite: pRAJ31 was a gift from Alfonso Jaramillo (Addgene plasmid # 39255 ; http://n2t.net/addgene:39255 ; RRID:Addgene_39255)
