[The description below was written by a language model from this plasmid's Addgene catalogue record and the feature table of its GenBank file.]
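Description:
pRAJ31 is a 5,238 bp low-copy bacterial expression plasmid for synthetic biology work in E. coli. It is built on the pSTC1 backbone, part of which derives from the BioBrick vector pSB4K5. It replicates from the pSC101 origin, which depends on the plasmid-encoded Rep101 (RepA) protein, and it is selected with kanamycin through an aminoglycoside phosphotransferase gene. The cloning region is framed by BioBrick prefix and suffix sequences. It is insulated from the backbone by transcription terminators: a bidirectional tonB terminator downstream of the suffix, and lambda t0 and T3Te terminators upstream of the prefix.

The insert, named the "RAJ31 system", is a computationally designed small-RNA riboregulation circuit placed under two inducible promoters, pLlacO-1 and pLtetO-1. The feature table shows paired tet operators (bound by TetR) followed by paired lac operators (bound by LacI). Downstream of these lie a strong ribosome binding site and a superfolder GFP coding sequence, which serves as the fluorescent readout. In such designs, one promoter typically drives a regulatory small RNA and the other drives a reporter mRNA whose 5' untranslated region controls access to the ribosome binding site. The two RNAs can then be induced independently, with an IPTG-type inducer for one and a tetracycline-type inducer for the other. The record does not annotate the small RNA or the regulated leader, nor does it state which promoter drives which RNA.

An mRFP1 coding sequence is also annotated in the opposite orientation next to the BioBrick prefix, with a strong ribosome binding site annotated beside it. Its promoter and its role in the circuit are not stated. The associated publication concerns the automated de novo design of small RNA circuits for synthetic riboregulation in living cells.
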