LOCUS       Exported 5238 bp ds-DNA circular SYN 13-MAY-2021
DEFINITION  synthetic circular DNA
ACCESSION   .
VERSION     .
KEYWORDS    pRAJ31
SOURCE      synthetic DNA construct
  ORGANISM  synthetic DNA construct
REFERENCE   1 (bases 1 to 5238)
  AUTHORS   Rodrigo G, Landrain TE, Jaramillo A
  TITLE     De novo automated design of small RNA circuits for engineering
            synthetic riboregulation in living cells.
  JOURNAL   Proc Natl Acad Sci U S A. 2012 Sep 18;109(38):15271-6. Epub 2012 Sep
            4.
  PUBMED    22949707
REFERENCE   2 (bases 1 to 5238)
  AUTHORS   .
  TITLE     Direct Submission
  JOURNAL   Exported May 13, 2021 from SnapGene Server 1.1.58
            http://www.snapgene.com
FEATURES             Location/Qualifiers
     source          1..5238
                     /organism="synthetic DNA construct"
                     /mol_type="other DNA"
     misc_feature    1..22
                     /label=BioBrick prefix
                     /note="BioBrick prefix for parts that do not start with
                     ""ATG"""
     CDS             complement(26..703)
                     /codon_start=1
                     /product="monomeric derivative of DsRed (Campbell et al.,
                     2002)"
                     /label=mRFP1
                     /translation="MASSEDVIKEFMRFKVRMEGSVNGHEFEIEGEGEGRPYEGTQTAK
                     LKVTKGGPLPFAWDILSPQFQYGSKAYVKHPADIPDYLKLSFPEGFKWERVMNFEDGGV
                     VTVTQDSSLQDGEFIYKVKLRGTNFPSDGPVMQKKTMGWEASTERMYPEDGALKGEIKM
                     RLKLKDGGHYDAEVKTTYMAKKPVQLPGAYKTDIKLDITSHNEDYTIVEQYERAEGRHS
                     TGA"
     RBS             710..721
                     /note="strong bacterial ribosome binding site (Elowitz and
                     Leibler, 2000)"
     protein_bind    953..971
                     /gene="tetO"
                     /label=tet operator
                     /bound_moiety="tetracycline repressor TetR"
                     /note="bacterial operator O2 for the tetR and tetA genes"
     protein_bind    978..996
                     /gene="tetO"
                     /label=tet operator
                     /bound_moiety="tetracycline repressor TetR"
                     /note="bacterial operator O2 for the tetR and tetA genes"
     protein_bind    1014..1028
                     /label=lac operator
                     /bound_moiety="lac repressor encoded by lacI"
                     /note="The lac repressor binds to the lac operator to
                     inhibit transcription in E. coli. This inhibition can be
                     relieved by adding lactose or
                     isopropyl-beta-D-thiogalactopyranoside (IPTG)."
     protein_bind    1035..1051
                     /label=lac operator
                     /bound_moiety="lac repressor encoded by lacI"
                     /note="The lac repressor binds to the lac operator to
                     inhibit transcription in E. coli. This inhibition can be
                     relieved by adding lactose or
                     isopropyl-beta-D-thiogalactopyranoside (IPTG)."
     RBS             1098..1109
                     /note="strong bacterial ribosome binding site (Elowitz and
                     Leibler, 2000)"
     CDS             1125..1835
                     /codon_start=1
                     /product="GFP variant that folds robustly even when fused
                     to poorly folded proteins (Pedelacq et al., 2006)"
                     /label=superfolder GFP
                     /translation="RKGEELFTGVVPILVELDGDVNGHKFSVRGEGEGDATNGKLTLKF
                     ICTTGKLPVPWPTLVTTLTYGVQCFARYPDHMKQHDFFKSAMPEGYVQERTISFKDDGT
                     YKTRAEVKFEGDTLVNRIELKGIDFKEDGNILGHKLEYNFNSHNVYITADKQKNGIKAN
                     FKIRHNVEDGSVQLADHYQQNTPIGDGPVLLPDNHYLSTQSVLSKDPNEKRDHMVLLEF
                     VTAAGITHGMDELYK"
     misc_feature    1842..1862
                     /label=BioBrick suffix
                     /note="universal suffix for all parts"
     terminator      1898..1929
                     /label=tonB terminator
                     /note="bidirectional E. coli tonB-P14 transcription
                     terminator"
     CDS             complement(2028..2843)
                     /codon_start=1
                     /product="aminoglycoside phosphotransferase"
                     /label=KanR
                     /note="confers resistance to kanamycin in bacteria or G418
                     (Geneticin(R)) in eukaryotes"
                     /translation="MSHIQRETSCSRPRLNSNMDADLYGYKWARDNVGQSGATIYRLYG
                     KPDAPELFLKHGKGSVANDVTDEMVRLNWLTEFMPLPTIKHFIRTPDDAWLLTTAIPGK
                     TAFQVLEEYPDSGENIVDALAVFLRRLHSIPVCNCPFNSDRVFRLAQAQSRMNNGLVDA
                     SDFDDERNGWPVEQVWKEMHKLLPFSPDSVVTHGDFSLDNLIFDEGKLIGCIDVGRVGI
                     ADRYQDLAILWNCLGEFSPSLQKRLFQKYGIDNPDMNKLQFHLMLDEFF"
     primer_bind     2751..2770
                     /label=Kan-R
                     /note="Kanamycin resistance gene, reverse primer"
     primer_bind     2835..2854
                     /label=pENTR-R
                     /note="pENTR vectors, reverse primer"
     CDS             complement(3201..4151)
                     /codon_start=1
                     /gene="rep101"
                     /product="RepA protein needed for replication with the
                     pSC101 origin"
                     /label=Rep101
                     /translation="MSELVVFKANELAISRYDLTEHETKLILCCVALLNPTIENPTRKE
                     RTVSFTYNQYAQMMNISRENAYGVLAKATRELMTRTVEIRNPLVKGFEIFQWTNYAKFS
                     SEKLELVFSEEILPYLFQLKKFIKYNLEHVKSFENKYSMRIYEWLLKELTQKKTHKANI
                     EISLDEFKFMLMLENNYHEFKRLNQWVLKPISKDLNTYSNMKLVVDKRGRPTDTLIFQV
                     ELDRQMDLVTELENNQIKMNGDKIPTTITSDSYLRNGLRKTLHDALTAKIQLTSFEAKF
                     LSDMQSKHDLNGSFSWLTQKQRTTLENILAKYGRI"
     rep_origin      4199..4421
                     /label=pSC101 ori
                     /note="low-copy replication origin that requires the Rep101
                     protein"
     terminator      4913..5007
                     /label=lambda t0 terminator
                     /note="transcription terminator from phage lambda"
     terminator      5163..5192
                     /label=T3Te terminator
                     /note="phage T3 early transcription terminator"
ORIGIN
        1 gaattcgcgg ccgcttctag agttattaag caccggtgga gtgacgacct tcagcacgtt
       61 cgtactgttc aacgatggtg tagtcttcgt tgtgggaggt gatgtccagt ttgatgtcgg
      121 ttttgtaagc acccggcagc tgaaccggtt ttttagccat gtaggtggtt ttaacttcag
      181 cgtcgtagtg accaccgtct ttcagtttca gacgcatttt gatttcacct ttcagagcac
      241 cgtcttccgg gtacatacgt tcggtggaag cttcccaacc catggttttt ttctgcataa
      301 ccggaccgtc ggacgggaag ttggtaccac gcagtttaac tttgtagatg aactcaccgt
      361 cttgcaggga ggagtcctgg gtaacggtaa caacaccacc gtcttcgaag ttcataacac
      421 gttcccattt gaaaccttcc gggaaggaca gtttcaggta gtccgggatg tcagccgggt
      481 gtttaacgta agctttggaa ccgtactgga actgcgggga caggatgtcc caagcgaacg
      541 gcagcggacc acctttggta actttcagtt tagcggtctg ggtaccttcg tacggacgac
      601 cttcaccttc accttcgatt tcgaactcgt gaccgttaac ggaaccttcc atacgaactt
      661 tgaaacgcat gaactctttg ataacgtctt cggaggaagc catctagtat ttctcctctt
      721 tctctagtgg atccgctagc atcgatgcga aaaaaccccg ccgaagcggg gttttttgcg
      781 gctagcaaaa aaagatcgta gccatgtagc aaatagctac taagaccaat acagtgacag
      841 cggataggga cttaattgcg gatgagacga cggtaaagct taatattgat cctagcaacc
      901 atttaccaca taactacgac ccaggcgctg gacgtttgat gtgtgctcag tatctctatc
      961 actgataggg atgtcaatct ctatcactga tagggaccta ggatgcatat aaatgtgagc
     1021 ggataacatt gacattgtga gcggataaca agatactgag cacagtggat atgctttacc
     1081 tcttggtgag acgacataaa gaggagaaac ataatatgac tagccgtaaa ggcgaagagc
     1141 tgttcactgg tgtcgtccct attctggtgg aactggatgg tgatgtcaac ggtcataagt
     1201 tttccgtgcg tggcgagggt gaaggtgacg caactaatgg taaactgacg ctgaagttca
     1261 tctgtactac tggtaaactg ccggtacctt ggccgactct ggtaacgacg ctgacttatg
     1321 gtgttcagtg ctttgctcgt tatccggacc atatgaagca gcatgacttc ttcaagtccg
     1381 ccatgccgga aggctatgtg caggaacgca cgatttcctt taaggatgac ggcacgtaca
     1441 aaacgcgtgc ggaagtgaaa tttgaaggcg ataccctggt aaaccgcatt gagctgaaag
     1501 gcattgactt taaagaagac ggcaatatcc tgggccataa gctggaatac aattttaaca
     1561 gccacaatgt ttacatcacc gccgataaac aaaaaaatgg cattaaagcg aattttaaaa
     1621 ttcgccacaa cgtggaggat ggcagcgtgc agctggctga tcactaccag caaaacactc
     1681 caatcggtga tggtcctgtt ctgctgccag acaatcacta tctgagcacg caaagcgttc
     1741 tgtctaaaga tccgaacgag aaacgcgatc atatggttct gctggagttc gtaaccgcag
     1801 cgggcatcac gcatggtatg gatgaactgt acaaatgatg atactagtag cggccgctgc
     1861 aggagtcact aagggttagt tagttagatt agcagaaagt caaaagcctc cgaccggagg
     1921 cttttgacta aaacttccct tggggttatc attggggctc actcaaaggc ggtaatcaga
     1981 taaaaaaaat ccttagcttt cgctaaggat gatttctgct agtattatta gaaaaactca
     2041 tcgagcatca aatgaaactg caatttattc atatcaggat tatcaatacc atatttttga
     2101 aaaagccgtt tctgtaatga aggagaaaac tcaccgaggc agttccaaag aatggcaagg
     2161 tcctggtaac ggtctgcgat tccgacccgt ccaacatcaa tacaacctat taatttcccc
     2221 tcgtcaaaaa taaggttatc aagtgagaaa tcaccatgag tgacgactga atccggtgag
     2281 aatggcaaga gcttgtgcat ttctttccag acttgttcaa caggccagcc attacgctcg
     2341 tcatcaaaat cactcgcatc aaccaaaccg ttattcatgc gtgattgcgc ctgagcaaga
     2401 cgaaatacac gatcgctgtt aaaaggacaa ttacaaacag gaatcgaatg taaccggcgc
     2461 aggaacacgg ccagcgcatc aacaatattt tcacctgaat caggatattc ttctaatacc
     2521 tggaaggctg ttttcccagg aatcgcggtg gtgagtaacc acgcatcatc aggagtacgg
     2581 ataaaatgct tgatggtcgg gagaggcata aactccgtca gccagttgag acggaccatc
     2641 tcatctgtaa catcattggc aacgctacct ttgccatgtt tcagaaacaa ctctggcgca
     2701 tcgggcttcc catacaagcg atagattgtc gcacctgatt gcccgacatt atcgcgagcc
     2761 catttatacc catataaatc agcgtccatg ttggagttta agcgcggacg ggagcaagac
     2821 gtttcccgtt gaatatggct cataacaccc cttgtattac tgtttatgta agcagacagt
     2881 tttattgttc atgatgatat atttttatct tgtgcaatgt aacatcagag attttgagac
     2941 acaacgtggc tttgttgaat aaatcgaact tttgctgagt tgaaggatca gctctagtag
     3001 ttacattgtc gatctgttca tggtgaacag ctttaaatgc accaaaaact cgtaaaagct
     3061 ctgatgtatc tatctttttt acaccgtttt catctgtgca tatggacagt tttccctttg
     3121 atatctaacg gtgaacagtt gttctacttt tgtttgttag tcttgatgct tcactgatag
     3181 atacaagagc cataagaacc tcagatcctt ccgtatttag ccagtatgtt ctctagtgtg
     3241 gttcgttgtt tttgcgtgag ccatgagaac gaaccattga gatcatgctt actttgcatg
     3301 tcactcaaaa attttgcctc aaaactggtg agctgaattt ttgcagttaa agcatcgtgt
     3361 agtgtttttc ttagtccgtt acgtaggtag gaatctgatg taatggttgt tggtattttg
     3421 tcaccattca tttttatctg gttgttctca agttcggtta cgagatccat ttgtctatct
     3481 agttcaactt ggaaaatcaa cgtatcagtc gggcggcctc gcttatcaac caccaatttc
     3541 atattgctgt aagtgtttaa atctttactt attggtttca aaacccattg gttaagcctt
     3601 ttaaactcat ggtagttatt ttcaagcatt aacatgaact taaattcatc aaggctaatc
     3661 tctatatttg ccttgtgagt tttcttttgt gttagttctt ttaataacca ctcataaatc
     3721 ctcatagagt atttgttttc aaaagactta acatgttcca gattatattt tatgaatttt
     3781 tttaactgga aaagataagg caatatctct tcactaaaaa ctaattctaa tttttcgctt
     3841 gagaacttgg catagtttgt ccactggaaa atctcaaagc ctttaaccaa aggattcctg
     3901 atttccacag ttctcgtcat cagctctctg gttgctttag ctaatacacc ataagcattt
     3961 tccctactga tgttcatcat ctgagcgtat tggttataag tgaacgatac cgtccgttct
     4021 ttccttgtag ggttttcaat cgtggggttg agtagtgcca cacagcataa aattagcttg
     4081 gtttcatgct ccgttaagtc atagcgacta atcgctagtt catttgcttt gaaaacaact
     4141 aattcagaca tacatctcaa ttggtctagg tgattttaat cactatacca attgagatgg
     4201 gctagtcaat gataattaca tgtccttttc ctttgagttg tgggtatctg taaattctgc
     4261 tagacctttg ctggaaaact tgtaaattct gctagaccct ctgtaaattc cgctagacct
     4321 ttgtgtgttt tttttgttta tattcaagtg gttataattt atagaataaa gaaagaataa
     4381 aaaaagataa aaagaataga tcccagccct gtgtataact cactacttta gtcagttccg
     4441 cagtattaca aaaggatgtc gcaaacgctg tttgctcctc tacaaaacag accttaaaac
     4501 cctaaaggct taagtagcac cctcgcaagc tcgggcaaat cgctgaatat tccttttgtc
     4561 tccgaccatc aggcacctga gtcgctgtct ttttcgtgac attcagttcg ctgcgctcac
     4621 ggctctggca gtgaatgggg gtaaatggca ctacaggcgc cttttatgga ttcatgcaag
     4681 gaaactaccc ataatacaag aaaagcccgt cacgggcttc tcagggcgtt ttatggcggg
     4741 tctgctatgt ggtgctatct gactttttgc tgttcagcag ttcctgccct ctgattttcc
     4801 agtctgacca cttcggatta tcccgtgaca ggtcattcag actggctaat gcacccagta
     4861 aggcagcggt atcatcaaca ggcttacccg tcttactgtc cctagtgctt ggattctcac
     4921 caataaaaaa cgcccggcgg caaccgagcg ttctgaacaa atccagatgg agttctgagg
     4981 tcattactgg atctatcaac aggagtccaa gcgagctcgt aaacttggtc tgacagctct
     5041 agctccggca aaaaaacggg caaggtgtca ccaccctgcc ctttttcttt aaaaccgaaa
     5101 agattacttc gcgtttgcca cctgacgtct aagaaaagga atattcagca atttgcccgt
     5161 gccgaagaaa ggcccacccg tgaaggtgag ccagtgagtt gattgctacg taattagtta
     5221 gttagccctt agtgactc
//
