>Addgene plasmid #39255 | pRAJ31 | addgene partial sequence | sequence record 52374 | RNAde-BB-3 5'-tacggacgaccttcaccttc-3'
CTTCCATACGAACTTTGAAACGCATGAACTCTTTGATAACGTCTTCGGAGGAAGCCATCTAGTATTTCTC
CTCTTTCTCTAGTGGATCCGCTAGCATCGATGCGAAAAAACCCCGCCGAAGCGGGGTTTTTTGCGGCTAG
CAAAAAAAGATCGTAGCCATGTAGCAAATAGCTACTAAGACCAATACAGTGACAGCGGATAGGGACTTAA
TTGCGGATGAGACGACGGTAAAGCTTAATATTGATCCTAGCAACCATTTACCACATAACTACGACCCAGG
CGCTGGACGTTTGATGTGTGCTCAGTATCTCTATCACTGATAGGGATGTCAATCTCTATCACTGATAGGG
ACCTAGGATGCATATAAATGTGAGCGGATAACATTGACATTGTGAGCGGATAACAAGATACTGAGCACAG
TGGATATGCTTTACCTCTTGGTGAGACGACATAAAGAGGAGAAACATAATATGACTAGCCGTAAAGGCGA
AGAGCTGTTCACTGGTGTCGTCCCTATTCTGGTGGAACTGGATGGTGATGTCAACGGTCATAAGTTTTCC
GTGCGTGGCGAGGGTGAAGGTGACGCAACTAATGGTAAACTGACGCTGAAGTTCATCTGTACTACTGGTA
AACTGCCGGTACCTTGGCCGACTCTGGTAACGACGCTGACTTATGGTGTTCAGTGCTTTGCTCGTTATCC
GGACCATATGAAGCAGCATGACTTCTTCAAGTCCGCCATGCCGGAAGGCTATGTGCAGGAACGCACGATT
TCCTTTAAGGATGACGGCACGTACAAAACGCGTGCGGAAGTGAAATTTGAAGGCGATACCCTGGTAA
